Addgene plasmid #225501: pCW57.1-p37-WT-FLAG
Purpose: Inducible expression of FLAG-tagged wildtype p37 protein
Depositing lab: David Rubinsztein. Depositing organization: University of Cambridge. Publication: p37 regulates VCP/p97 shuttling and functions in the nucleus and cytosol. Wrobel L, Hoffmann JL, Li X, Rubinsztein DC. Sci Adv. 2024 May 3;10(18):eadl6082. doi: 10.1126/sciadv.adl6082. Epub 2024 May 3. PubMed 38701207.
Backbone
  Vector backbone: pCW57.1
  Backbone size w/o insert (bp): 9354
  Vector type: Mammalian Expression, Lentiviral ; Gateway Destination vector, Doxycycline inducible
  Selectable markers: Puromycin
Growth in bacteria
  Bacterial resistance: Ampicillin, 100 μg/mL
  Growth temperature: 37°C
  Growth strain: NEB Stable
  Copy number: Unknown
Gene/Insert
  Gene/Insert name: p37 (alt name: UBXN2B)
  Species: H. sapiens (human)
  Insert size (bp): 993
  Mutation: no
  Entrez Gene: UBXN2B (a.k.a. p37)
  Promoter: TRE promoter, Tet ON
  Tag / fusion protein: FLAG (C terminal on insert)
  Cloning method: Restriction Enzyme; 5′ cloning site NheI (not destroyed); 3′ cloning site SalI (not destroyed)
  Sequencing primers: 5′ LNCX
Terms and licenses: Academic/Nonprofit Terms; Industry Terms: Not Available to Industry
Depositor comments: This plasmid was created by Dr Lidia Wrobel in the Rubinsztein lab.
How to cite: pCW57.1-p37-WT-FLAG was a gift from David Rubinsztein (Addgene plasmid # 225501 ; http://n2t.net/addgene:225501 ; RRID:Addgene_225501)
