[The description below was written by a language model from this plasmid's Addgene catalogue record and pLannotate feature annotations shown in this document.]
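Description:
pCW57.1-p37-WT-FLAG is a doxycycline-inducible, third-generation-style lentiviral expression plasmid built on the pCW57.1 backbone for Tet-On expression of wild-type human p37 (UBXN2B) in mammalian cells. In bacteria it is maintained through a high-copy ColE1/pUC-type origin and selected with ampicillin via the β-lactamase gene. The viral portion is arranged as a self-inactivating transfer vector. An RSV promoter drives a truncated HIV-1 5' LTR, followed by the Ψ packaging signal with a gag fragment, the Rev response element and the cPPT/CTS. A WPRE lies upstream of the ΔU3 3' LTR, and an SV40 polyadenylation signal and SV40 origin lie just beyond it.

The payload sits behind a tight TRE promoter, made of seven tet operators fused to a minimal CMV promoter. The 993 bp UBXN2B coding sequence was inserted by restriction cloning between NheI and SalI and carries a C-terminal FLAG epitope. Although pCW57.1 is a Gateway destination vector, only a residual attR2 site is annotated downstream of the insert, along with a short His-tag fragment, and the sequenced plasmid (about 8.8 kb) is smaller than the listed empty backbone. This fits replacement of the Gateway cassette by the insert.

A second, constitutive unit uses the human PGK promoter to express puromycin N-acetyltransferase followed by the reverse tetracycline transactivator rtTA3. How the two coding regions are linked is not annotated. A single integrated provirus therefore provides both drug selection and the transactivator needed to switch on the TRE when doxycycline is added.

p37 is a VCP/p97 adaptor protein. The construct is intended for generating stable, puromycin-selected cell lines with inducible FLAG-tagged wild-type p37, for example in studies of VCP/p97 localisation and function.
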