Features (pLannotate 1.2.2; 29 found; start..end, strand, type, name):
      1..589     +  rep_origin     ori: high-copy-number ColE1/pMB1/pBR322/pUC origin of replication
    772..864     +  CDS            lacI (fragment): lac repressor; lacI; The lac repressor binds to the lac operator to inhibit transcription in E. coli. This inhibition can be relieved by adding lactose or isopropyl-β-D-thiogalactopyranoside (IPTG).
    877..898     +  protein_bind   CAP binding site: CAP binding activates transcription in the presence of cAMP. E. coli catabolite activator protein
    913..943     +  promoter       lac promoter: promoter for the E. coli lac operon
    951..967     +  protein_bind   lac operator: The lac repressor binds to the lac operator to inhibit transcription in E. coli. This inhibition can be relieved by adding lactose or isopropyl-β-D-thiogalactopyranoside (IPTG). lac repressor encoded by lacI
   1012..1030    +  promoter       T3 promoter: promoter for bacteriophage T3 RNA polymerase
   1058..1284    +  promoter       RSV promoter: Rous sarcoma virus enhancer/promoter
   1285..1465    +  LTR            5' LTR (truncated): truncated 5' long terminal repeat (LTR) from HIV-1
   1512..1637    +  misc_feature   HIV-1 Ψ: packaging signal of human immunodeficiency virus type 1
   1621..1984    +  CDS            HIV-1 gag (fragment): gag protein from human immunodeficiency virus 1; gag
   2130..2363    +  misc_feature   RRE: The Rev response element (RRE) of HIV-1 allows for Rev-dependent mRNA export from the nucleus to the cytoplasm.
   2740..2764    +  CDS            Rev (fragment): human immunodeficiency virus 1 (HIV-1) Rev protein; rev; enhances nuclear export of unspliced and incompletely spliced viral mRNAs
   2805..2922    +  misc_feature   cPPT/CTS: central polypurine tract and central termination sequence of HIV-1
   2976..3290    +  promoter       tight TRE promoter: Tet-responsive promoter PTight, consisting of seven tet operator sequences followed by the minimal CMV promoter
   3302..4294    +  CDS            UBXN2B: UBX2B_HUMAN - Experimental evidence at protein level: Swiss-Prot protein existence level 1. Adapter protein required for Golgi and endoplasmic reticulum biogenesis (PubMed:17141156). Involved in Golgi and endoplasmic reticulum maintenance during interphase and in their reassembly at the end of mitosis (PubMed:17141156). The complex formed with VCP has membrane fusion activity; membrane fusion activity requires USO1-GOLGA2 tethering and BET1L (PubMed:17141156). VCPIP1 is also required, but not its deubiquitinating activity (PubMed:17141156). Together with NSFL1C/p47, regulates the centrosomal l
   4307..4330    +  CDS            FLAG: FLAG® epitope tag, followed by an enterokinase cleavage site
   4346..4470    -  protein_bind   attR2: mutant version of attR; recombination site for the Gateway® LR reaction LR Clonase™
   4487..4505    +  CDS            9xHis (fragment): 9xHis affinity tag
   4515..5025    +  promoter       hPGK promoter: human phosphoglycerate kinase 1 promoter
   5035..5631    +  CDS            PuroR (fragment): puromycin N-acetyltransferase; pac from Streptomyces; confers resistance to puromycin
   5686..6383    +  CDS            rtTA3 (fragment): reverse tetracycline transactivator 3 activates expression from Tet-responsive promoters in the presence of doxycycline
   6313..6423    +  CDS            VP48: 3 tandem repeats of the minimal activation domain of herpes simplex virus VP16 (Cheng et al., 2013)
   6459..7007    +  misc_feature   WPRE (fragment): woodchuck hepatitis virus posttranscriptional regulatory element
   7033..7104    +  CDS            nef (fragment): NEF_HV1Z2 - Experimental evidence at protein level: Swiss-Prot protein existence level 1. Extracellular Nef protein targets CD4(+) T-lymphocytes for apoptosis by interacting with CXCR4 surface receptors. From Human immunodeficiency virus type 1 group M subtype D (isolate Z2/CDC-Z34) (HIV-1).
   7106..7339    +  LTR            3' LTR (ΔU3): self-inactivating 3' long terminal repeat (LTR) from HIV-1
   7411..7532    +  polyA_signal   SV40 poly(A) signal: SV40 polyadenylation signal
   7572..7707    +  rep_origin     SV40 ori: SV40 origin of replication
   7715..7778    +  promoter       AmpR promoter: bla
   7779..8639    +  CDS            AmpR: β-lactamase; bla; confers resistance to ampicillin, carbenicillin, and related antibiotics
>Addgene plasmid #225501 | pCW57.1-p37-WT-FLAG | addgene full sequence | sequence record 449432 | Addgene NGS Result
TTGAGATCCTTTTTTTCTGCGCGTAATCTGCTGCTTGCAAACAAAAAAACCACCGCTACCAGCGGTGGTT
TGTTTGCCGGATCAAGAGCTACCAACTCTTTTTCCGAAGGTAACTGGCTTCAGCAGAGCGCAGATACCAA
ATACTGTTCTTCTAGTGTAGCCGTAGTTAGGCCACCACTTCAAGAACTCTGTAGCACCGCCTACATACCT
CGCTCTGCTAATCCTGTTACCAGTGGCTGCTGCCAGTGGCGATAAGTCGTGTCTTACCGGGTTGGACTCA
AGACGATAGTTACCGGATAAGGCGCAGCGGTCGGGCTGAACGGGGGGTTCGTGCACACAGCCCAGCTTGG
AGCGAACGACCTACACCGAACTGAGATACCTACAGCGTGAGCTATGAGAAAGCGCCACGCTTCCCGAAGG
GAGAAAGGCGGACAGGTATCCGGTAAGCGGCAGGGTCGGAACAGGAGAGCGCACGAGGGAGCTTCCAGGG
GGAAACGCCTGGTATCTTTATAGTCCTGTCGGGTTTCGCCACCTCTGACTTGAGCGTCGATTTTTGTGAT
GCTCGTCAGGGGGGCGGAGCCTATGGAAAAACGCCAGCAACGCGGCCTTTTTACGGTTCCTGGCCTTTTG
CTGGCCTTTTGCTCACATGTTCTTTCCTGCGTTATCCCCTGATTCTGTGGATAACCGTATTACCGCCTTT
GAGTGAGCTGATACCGCTCGCCGCAGCCGAACGACCGAGCGCAGCGAGTCAGTGAGCGAGGAAGCGGAAG
AGCGCCCAATACGCAAACCGCCTCTCCCCGCGCGTTGGCCGATTCATTAATGCAGCTGGCACGACAGGTT
TCCCGACTGGAAAGCGGGCAGTGAGCGCAACGCAATTAATGTGAGTTAGCTCACTCATTAGGCACCCCAG
GCTTTACACTTTATGCTTCCGGCTCGTATGTTGTGTGGAATTGTGAGCGGATAACAATTTCACACAGGAA
ACAGCTATGACCATGATTACGCCAAGCGCGCAATTAACCCTCACTAAAGGGAACAAAAGCTGGAGCTGCA
AGCTTAATGTAGTCTTATGCAATACTCTTGTAGTCTTGCAACATGGTAACGATGAGTTAGCAACATGCCT
TACAAGGAGAGAAAAAGCACCGTGCATGCCGATTGGTGGAAGTAAGGTGGTACGATCGTGCCTTATTAGG
AAGGCAACAGACGGGTCTGACATGGATTGGACGAACCACTGAATTGCCGCATTGCAGAGATATTGTATTT
AAGTGCCTAGCTCGATACATAAACGGGTCTCTCTGGTTAGACCAGATCTGAGCCTGGGAGCTCTCTGGCT
AACTAGGGAACCCACTGCTTAAGCCTCAATAAAGCTTGCCTTGAGTGCTTCAAGTAGTGTGTGCCCGTCT
GTTGTGTGACTCTGGTAACTAGAGATCCCTCAGACCCTTTTAGTCAGTGTGGAAAATCTCTAGCAGTGGC
GCCCGAACAGGGACTTGAAAGCGAAAGGGAAACCAGAGGAGCTCTCTCGACGCAGGACTCGGCTTGCTGA
AGCGCGCACGGCAAGAGGCGAGGGGCGGCGACTGGTGAGTACGCCAAAAATTTTGACTAGCGGAGGCTAG
AAGGAGAGAGATGGGTGCGAGAGCGTCAGTATTAAGCGGGGGAGAATTAGATCGCGATGGGAAAAAATTC
GGTTAAGGCCAGGGGGAAAGAAAAAATATAAATTAAAACATATAGTATGGGCAAGCAGGGAGCTAGAACG
ATTCGCAGTTAATCCTGGCCTGTTAGAAACATCAGAAGGCTGTAGACAAATACTGGGACAGCTACAACCA
TCCCTTCAGACAGGATCAGAAGAACTTAGATCATTATATAATACAGTAGCAACCCTCTATTGTGTGCATC
AAAGGATAGAGATAAAAGACACCAAGGAAGCTTTAGACAAGATAGAGGAAGAGCAAAACAAAAGTAAGAC
CACCGCACAGCAAGCGGCCGCTGATCTTCAGACCTGGAGGAGGAGATATGAGGGACAATTGGAGAAGTGA
ATTATATAAATATAAAGTAGTAAAAATTGAACCATTAGGAGTAGCACCCACCAAGGCAAAGAGAAGAGTG
GTGCAGAGAGAAAAAAGAGCAGTGGGAATAGGAGCTTTGTTCCTTGGGTTCTTGGGAGCAGCAGGAAGCA
CTATGGGCGCAGCGTCAATGACGCTGACGGTACAGGCCAGACAATTATTGTCTGGTATAGTGCAGCAGCA
GAACAATTTGCTGAGGGCTATTGAGGCGCAACAGCATCTGTTGCAACTCACAGTCTGGGGCATCAAGCAG
CTCCAGGCAAGAATCCTGGCTGTGGAAAGATACCTAAAGGATCAACAGCTCCTGGGGATTTGGGGTTGCT
CTGGAAAACTCATTTGCACCACTGCTGTGCCTTGGAATGCTAGTTGGAGTAATAAATCTCTGGAACAGAT
TTGGAATCACACGACCTGGATGGAGTGGGACAGAGAAATTAACAATTACACAAGCTTAATACACTCCTTA
ATTGAAGAATCGCAAAACCAGCAAGAAAAGAATGAACAAGAATTATTGGAATTAGATAAATGGGCAAGTT
TGTGGAATTGGTTTAACATAACAAATTGGCTGTGGTATATAAAATTATTCATAATGATAGTAGGAGGCTT
GGTAGGTTTAAGAATAGTTTTTGCTGTACTTTCTATAGTGAATAGAGTTAGGCAGGGATATTCACCATTA
TCGTTTCAGACCCACCTCCCAACCCCGAGGGGACAATTCTCGACCTCGAGACAAATGGCAGTATTCATCC
ACAATTTTAAAAGAAAAGGGGGGATTGGGGGGTACAGTGCAGGGGAAAGAATAGTAGACATAATAGCAAC
AGACATACAAACTAAAGAATTACAAAAACAAATTACAAAAATTCAAAATTTTCGGGTTTATTACAGGGAC
AGCAGAGATCCACTTTGGCCGCGAATCGATATGTCGAGTTTACTCCCTATCAGTGATAGAGAACGTATGT
CGAGTTTACTCCCTATCAGTGATAGAGAACGATGTCGAGTTTACTCCCTATCAGTGATAGAGAACGTATG
TCGAGTTTACTCCCTATCAGTGATAGAGAACGTATGTCGAGTTTACTCCCTATCAGTGATAGAGAACGTA
TGTCGAGTTTATCCCTATCAGTGATAGAGAACGTATGTCGAGTTTACTCCCTATCAGTGATAGAGAACGT
ATGTCGAGGTAGGCGTGTACGGTGGGAGGCCTATATAAGCAGAGCTCGTTTAGTGAACCGTCAGATCGCC
TGGAGAATTGGATGGCGGAGGGCGGAGGCCCTGAGCCCGGCGAGCAGGAGAGGAGGTCTTCCGGGCCGCG
GCCTCCGAGCGCGCGGGATTTGCAGTTGGCCTTGGCAGAATTGTATGAAGATGAGGTGAAGTGCAAATCT
TCCAAGTCTAATAGACCTAAAGCCACAGTCTTCAAGAGCCCACGGACACCACCTCAACGGTTTTACTCAA
GTGAACATGAATACAGTGGATTAAATATAGTTCGACCTTCAACTGGGAAAATTGTGAATGAACTTTTCAA
AGAGGCAAGGGAACATGGGGCTGTCCCTCTGAATGAAGCCACAAGAGCTTCAGGTGATGATAAATCTAAG
TCATTTACAGGTGGAGGATACAGATTGGGTAGTTCTTTTTGTAAGCGGTCTGAATATATCTATGGAGAAA
ATCAGCTGCAAGATGTTCAGATTTTGCTTAAACTGTGGAGCAATGGTTTCAGTTTAGATGATGGAGAATT
GAGACCTTACAATGAACCAACAAATGCTCAATTTCTGGAGTCTGTTAAGAGAGGAGAGATTCCCCTGGAG
CTTCAGCGCCTTGTTCATGGTGGCCAAGTGAATTTGGATATGGAGGATCATCAGGATCAAGAATACATAA
AACCTAGATTGAGGTTCAAGGCTTTTAGTGGAGAAGGGCAAAAACTTGGAAGCCTTACACCTGAAATAGT
CAGTACACCTTCCTCTCCAGAAGAGGAGGATAAATCAATACTTAATGCAGTTGTTCTTATTGATGATTCA
GTGCCAACAACAAAAATTCAAATCAGGTTAGCAGATGGGAGTCGTTTGATACAAAGATTCAATAGTACAC
ACAGGATCCTGGATGTCCGGAACTTTATTGTACAGTCTCGTCCTGAATTTGCGGCTCTTGACTTTATTCT
TGTGACTTCATTTCCGAATAAAGAGCTAACAGATGAAAGCCTGACACTGCTAGAAGCAGATATTCTTAAC
ACTGTGTTACTCCAGCAACTAAAAGGATCCGGTACCGATTACAAGGACGACGATGACAAGTAGCTAGAGG
TCGACCATAGTGACTGGATATGTTGTGTTTTACAGTATTATGTAGTCTGTTTTTTATGCAAAATCTAATT
TAATATATTGATATTTATATCATTTTACGTTTCTCGTTCAGCTTTCTTGTACAAAGTGGTTTAGTAATGA
ACCGGTCCACCACCACCACCACCACTAAGGATCCGGGGTTGGGGTTGCGCCTTTTCCAAGGCAGCCCTGG
GTTTGCGCAGGGACGCGGCTGCTCTGGGCGTGGTTCCGGGAAACGCAGCGGCGCCGACCCTGGGTCTCGC
ACATTCTTCACGTCCGTTCGCAGCGTCACCCGGATCTTCGCCGCTACCCTTGTGGGCCCCCCGGCGACGC
TTCCTGCTCCGCCCCTAAGTCGGGAAGGTTCCTTGCGGTTCGCGGCGTGCCGGACGTGACAAACGGAAGC
CGCACGTCTCACTAGTACCCTCGCAGACGGACAGCGCCAGGGAGCAATGGCAGCGCGCCGACCGCGATGG
GCTGTGGCCAATAGCGGCTGCTCAGCAGGGCGCGCCGAGAGCAGCGGCCGGGAAGGGGCGGTGCGGGAGG
CGGGGTGTGGGGCGGTAGTGTGGGCCCTGTTCCTGCCCGCGCGGTGTTCCGCATTCTGCAAGCCTCCGGA
GCGCACGTCGGCAGTCGGCTCCCTCGTTGACCGAATCACCGACCTCTCTCCCCAGCAATTCACCATGACC
GAGTACAAGCCCACGGTGCGCCTCGCCACCCGCGACGACGTCCCCAGGGCCGTACGCACCCTCGCCGCCG
CGTTCGCCGACTACCCCGCCACGCGCCACACCGTCGATCCGGACCGCCACATCGAGCGGGTCACCGAGCT
GCAAGAACTCTTCCTCACGCGCGTCGGGCTCGACATCGGCAAGGTGTGGGTCGCGGACGACGGCGCCGCG
GTGGCGGTCTGGACCACGCCGGAGAGCGTCGAAGCGGGGGCGGTGTTCGCCGAGATCGGCCCGCGCATGG
CCGAGTTGAGCGGTTCCCGGCTGGCCGCGCAGCAACAGATGGAAGGCCTCCTGGCGCCGCACCGGCCCAA
GGAGCCCGCGTGGTTCCTGGCCACCGTCGGCGTCTCGCCCGACCACCAGGGCAAGGGTCTGGGCAGCGCC
GTCGTGCTCCCCGGAGTGGAGGCGGCCGAGCGCGCCGGGGTGCCCGCCTTCCTGGAGACCTCCGCGCCCC
GCAACCTCCCCTTCTACGAGCGGCTCGGCTTCACCGTCACCGCCGACGTCGAGGTGCCCGAAGGACCGCG
CACCTGGTGCATGACCCGCAAGCCCGGTGCCGAAGGTAGAGGTTCTCTCCTCACTTGTGGTGATGTTGAA
GAAAACCCTGGTCCAATGTCTAGACTGGACAAGAGCAAAGTCATAAACGGAGCTCTGGAATTACTCAATG
GTGTCGGTATCGAAGGCCTGACGACAAGGAAACTCGCTCAAAAGCTGGGAGTTGAGCAGCCTACCCTGTA
CTGGCACGTGAAGAACAAGCGGGCCCTGCTCGATGCCCTGCCAATCGAGATGCTGGACAGGCATCATACC
CACTTCTGCCCCCTGGAAGGCGAGTCATGGCAAGACTTTCTGCGGAACAACGCCAAGTCATACCGCTGTG
CTCTCCTCTCACATCGCGACGGGGCTAAAGTGCATCTCGGCACCCGCCCAACAGAGAAACAGTACGAAAC
CCTGGAAAATCAGCTCGCGTTCCTGTGTCAGCAAGGCTTCTCCCTGGAGAACGCACTGTACGCTCTGTCC
GCCGTGGGCCACTTTACACTGGGCTGCGTATTGGAGGAACAGGAGCATCAAGTAGCAAAAGAGGAAAGAG
AGACACCTACCACCGATTCTATGCCCCCACTTCTGAGACAAGCAATTGAGCTGTTCGACCGGCAGGGAGC
CGAACCTGCCTTCCTTTTCGGCCTGGAACTAATCATATGTGGCCTGGAGAAACAGCTAAAGTGCGAAAGC
GGCGGGCCGACCGACGCCCTTGACGATTTTGACTTAGACATGCTCCCAGCCGATGCCCTTGACGACTTTG
ACCTTGATATGCTGCCTGCTGACGCTCTTGACGATTTTGACCTTGACATGCTCCCCGGGTAACTAAGTAA
GGATCGATCCAAGATATCGTATTCTTAACTATGTTGCTCCTTTTACGCTATGTGGATACGCTGCTTTAAT
GCCTTTGTATCATGCTATTGCTTCCCGTATGGCTTTCATTTTCTCCTCCTTGTATAAATCCTGGTTGCTG
TCTCTTTATGAGGAGTTGTGGCCCGTTGTCAGGCAACGTGGCGTGGTGTGCACTGTGTTTGCTGACGCAA
CCCCCACTGGTTGGGGCATTGCCACCACCTGTCAGCTCCTTTCCGGGACTTTCGCTTTCCCCCTCCCTAT
TGCCACGGCGGAACTCATCGCCGCCTGCCTTGCCCGCTGCTGGACAGGGGCTCGGCTGTTGGGCACTGAC
AATTCCGTGGTGTTGTCGGGGAAGCTGACGTCCTTTCCATGGCTGCTCGCCTGTGTTGCCACCTGGATTC
TGCGCGGGACGTCCTTCTGCTACGTCCCTTCGGCCCTCAATCCAGCGGACCTTCCTTCCCGCGGCCTGCT
GCCGGCTCTGCGGCCTCTTCCGCGTCTTCGCCTTCGCCCTCAGACGAGTCGGATCTCCCTTTGGGCCGCC
TCCCCGCCTGTTTCGCCTCGGCGTCCGGACTAGAGGTACCTTTAAGACCAATGACTTACAAGGCAGCTGT
AGATCTTAGCCACTTTTTAAAAGAAAAGGGGGGACTGGAAGGGCTAATTCACTCCCAACGAAGACAAGAT
CTGCTTTTTGCTTGTACTGGGTCTCTCTGGTTAGACCAGATCTGAGCCTGGGAGCTCTCTGGCTAACTAG
GGAACCCACTGCTTAAGCCTCAATAAAGCTTGCCTTGAGTGCTTCAAGTAGTGTGTGCCCGTCTGTTGTG
TGACTCTGGTAACTAGAGATCCCTCAGACCCTTTTAGTCAGTGTGGAAAATCTCTAGCAGTAGTAGTTCA
TGTCATCTTATTATTCAGTATTTATAACTTGCAAAGAAATGAATATCAGAGAGTGAGAGGAACTTGTTTA
TTGCAGCTTATAATGGTTACAAATAAAGCAATAGCATCACAAATTTCACAAATAAAGCATTTTTTTCACT
GCATTCTAGTTGTGGTTTGTCCAAACTCATCAATGTATCTTATCATGTCTGGCTCTAGCTATCCCGCCCC
TAACTCCGCCCATCCCGCCCCTAACTCCGCCCAGTTCCGCCCATTCTCCGCCCCATGGCTGACTAATTTT
TTTTATTTATGCAGAGGCCGAGGCCGCCTCGGCCTCTGAGCTATTCCAGAAGTAGTGAGGAGGCTTTTTT
GGAGGCCTTTCAAATATGTATCCGCTCATGAGACAATAACCCTGATAAATGCTTCAATAATATTGAAAAA
GGAAGAGTATGAGTATTCAACATTTCCGTGTCGCCCTTATTCCCTTTTTTGCGGCATTTTGCCTTCCTGT
TTTTGCTCACCCAGAAACGCTGGTGAAAGTAAAAGATGCTGAAGATCAGTTGGGTGCACGAGTGGGTTAC
ATCGAACTGGATCTCAACAGCGGTAAGATCCTTGAGAGTTTTCGCCCCGAAGAACGTTTTCCAATGATGA
GCACTTTTAAAGTTCTGCTATGTGGCGCGGTATTATCCCGTATTGACGCCGGGCAAGAGCAACTCGGTCG
CCGCATACACTATTCTCAGAATGACTTGGTTGAGTACTCACCAGTCACAGAAAAGCATCTTACGGATGGC
ATGACAGTAAGAGAATTATGCAGTGCTGCCATAACCATGAGTGATAACACTGCGGCCAACTTACTTCTGA
CAACGATCGGAGGACCGAAGGAGCTAACCGCTTTTTTGCACAACATGGGGGATCATGTAACTCGCCTTGA
TCGTTGGGAACCGGAGCTGAATGAAGCCATACCAAACGACGAGCGTGACACCACGATGCCTGTAGCAATG
GCAACAACGTTGCGCAAACTATTAACTGGCGAACTACTTACTCTAGCTTCCCGGCAACAATTAATAGACT
GGATGGAGGCGGATAAAGTTGCAGGACCACTTCTGCGCTCGGCCCTTCCGGCTGGCTGGTTTATTGCTGA
TAAATCTGGAGCCGGTGAGCGTGGGTCTCGCGGTATCATTGCAGCACTGGGGCCAGATGGTAAGCCCTCC
CGTATCGTAGTTATCTACACGACGGGGAGTCAGGCAACTATGGATGAACGAAATAGACAGATCGCTGAGA
TAGGTGCCTCACTGATTAAGCATTGGTAACTGTCAGACCAAGTTTACTCATATATACTTTAGATTGATTT
AAAACTTCATTTTTAATTTAAAAGGATCTAGGTGAAGATCCTTTTTGATAATCTCATGACCAAAATCCCT
TAACGTGAGTTTTCGTTCCACTGAGCGTCAGACCCCGTAGAAAAGATCAAAGGATCTTC
